>Addgene plasmid #213168 | SAM-DNMT3A-inactiveEmpty | addgene full sequence | sequence record 425253 | Addgene NGS Result
TTAATGTAGTCTTATGCAATACTCTTGTAGTCTTGCAACATGGTAACGATGAGTTAGCAACATGCCTTAC
AAGGAGAGAAAAAGCACCGTGCATGCCGATTGGTGGAAGTAAGGTGGTACGATCGTGCCTTATTAGGAAG
GCAACAGACGGGTCTGACATGGATTGGACGAACCACTGAATTGCCGCATTGCAGAGATATTGTATTTAAG
TGCCTAGCTCGATACATAAACGGGTCTCTCTGGTTAGACCAGATCTGAGCCTGGGAGCTCTCTGGCTAAC
TAGGGAACCCACTGCTTAAGCCTCAATAAAGCTTGCCTTGAGTGCTTCAAGTAGTGTGTGCCCGTCTGTT
GTGTGACTCTGGTAACTAGAGATCCCTCAGACCCTTTTAGTCAGTGTGGAAAATCTCTAGCAGTGGCGCC
CGAACAGGGACTTGAAAGCGAAAGGGAAACCAGAGGAGCTCTCTCGACGCAGGACTCGGCTTGCTGAAGC
GCGCACGGCAAGAGGCGAGGGGCGGCGACTGGTGAGTACGCCAAAAATTTTGACTAGCGGAGGCTAGAAG
GAGAGAGATGGGTGCGAGAGCGTCAGTATTAAGCGGGGGAGAATTAGATCGCGATGGGAAAAAATTCGGT
TAAGGCCAGGGGGAAAGAAAAAATATAAATTAAAACATATAGTATGGGCAAGCAGGGAGCTAGAACGATT
CGCAGTTAATCCTGGCCTGTTAGAAACATCAGAAGGCTGTAGACAAATACTGGGACAGCTACAACCATCC
CTTCAGACAGGATCAGAAGAACTTAGATCATTATATAATACAGTAGCAACCCTCTATTGTGTGCATCAAA
GGATAGAGATAAAAGACACCAAGGAAGCTTTAGACAAGATAGAGGAAGAGCAAAACAAAAGTAAGACCAC
CGCACAGCAAGCGGCCGCTGATCTTCAGACCTGGAGGAGGAGATATGAGGGACAATTGGAGAAGTGAATT
ATATAAATATAAAGTAGTAAAAATTGAACCATTAGGAGTAGCACCCACCAAGGCAAAGAGAAGAGTGGTG
CAGAGAGAAAAAAGAGCAGTGGGAATAGGAGCTTTGTTCCTTGGGTTCTTGGGAGCAGCAGGAAGCACTA
TGGGCGCAGCGTCAATGACGCTGACGGTACAGGCCAGACAATTATTGTCTGGTATAGTGCAGCAGCAGAA
CAATTTGCTGAGGGCTATTGAGGCGCAACAGCATCTGTTGCAACTCACAGTCTGGGGCATCAAGCAGCTC
CAGGCAAGAATCCTGGCTGTGGAAAGATACCTAAAGGATCAACAGCTCCTGGGGATTTGGGGTTGCTCTG
GAAAACTCATTTGCACCACTGCTGTGCCTTGGAATGCTAGTTGGAGTAATAAATCTCTGGAACAGATTTG
GAATCACACGACCTGGATGGAGTGGGACAGAGAAATTAACAATTACACAAGCTTAATACACTCCTTAATT
GAAGAATCGCAAAACCAGCAAGAAAAGAATGAACAAGAATTATTGGAATTAGATAAATGGGCAAGTTTGT
GGAATTGGTTTAACATAACAAATTGGCTGTGGTATATAAAATTATTCATAATGATAGTAGGAGGCTTGGT
AGGTTTAAGAATAGTTTTTGCTGTACTTTCTATAGTGAATAGAGTTAGGCAGGGATATTCACCATTATCG
TTTCAGACCCACCTCCCAACCCCGAGGGGACCCAGAGAGGGCCTATTTCCCATGATTCCTTCATATTTGC
ATATACGATACAAGGCTGTTAGAGAGATAATTAGAATTAATTTGACTGTAAACACAAAGATATTAGTACA
AAATACGTGACGTAGAAAGTAATAATTTCTTGGGTAGTTTGCAGTTTTAAAATTATGTTTTAAAATGGAC
TATCATATGCTTACCGTAACTTGAAAGTATTTCGATTTCTTGGCTTTATATATCTTGTGGAAAGGACGAA
ACACCGGAGACGACCGGTTTTTTGCGTCTCTGTTTAAGAGCTATGCTGCGAATACGAGGGAGCAGACGAT
ATGGCGTCGCTCCTCTCCACGAGAGCATATGGGCTCCGTGGTCTCGTACACCATCAGGGTACGTATCAGA
CACCATCAGGGTCTGCTCGTATTCGCAGCATAGCAAGTTTAAATAAGGCTAGTCCGTTATCAACTTGAAA
AAGTGGCACCGAGTCGGTGCTTTTTTTGAATTCTAGATCTTGAGACAAATGGCAGTATTCATCCACAATT
TTAAAAGAAAAGGGGGGATTGGGGGGTACAGTGCAGGGGAAAGAATAGTAGACATAATAGCAACAGACAT
ACAAACTAAAGAATTACAAAAACAAATTACAAAAATTCAAAATTTTCGGGTTTATTACAGGGACAGCAGA
GATCCACTTTGGCGCCGGCTCGAGGGGGCCCGGGTTGCGCCTTTTCCAAGGCAGCCCTGGGTTTGCGCAG
GGACGCGGCTGCTCTGGGCGTGGTTCCGGGAAACGCAGCGGCGCCGACCCTGGGTCTCGCACATTCTTCA
CGTCCGTTCGCAGCGTCACCCGGATCTTCGCCGCTACCCTTGTGGGCCCCCCGGCGACGCTTCCTGCTCC
GCCCCTAAGTCGGGAAGGTTCCTTGCGGTTCGCGGCGTGCCGGACGTGACAAACGGAAGCCGCACGTCTT
ACTAGTACCCTCGCAGACGGACAGCGCCAGGGAGCAATGGCAGCGCGCCGACCGCGATGGGCTGTGGCCA
ATAGCGGCTGCTCAGCAGGGCGCGCCGAGAGCAGCGGCCGGGAAGGGGCGGTGCGGGAGGCGGGGTGTGG
GGCGGTAGTGTGGGCCCTGTTCCTGCCCGCGCGGTGTTCCGCATTCTGCAAGCCTCCGGAGCGCACGTCG
GCAGTCGGCTCCCTCGTTGACCGAATCACCGACCTCTCTCCCCAGGGGGATCCAACTTAAGCTTGCCACC
ATGTCGCGGAGGCGGCACAGCTACGAGAACGATGGTGGACAACCTCACAAAAGGAGGAAGACGTCTATGC
TAGCCTCCAAAACCATCGTTCTTTCGGTCGGCGAGGCTACTCGCACTCTGACTGAGATCCAGTCCACCGC
AGACCGTCAGATCTTCGAAGAGAAGGTCGGGCCTCTGGTGGGTCGGCTGCGCCTCACGGCTTCGCTCCGT
CAAAACGGAGCCAAGACCGCGTATCGAGTCAACCTAAAACTGGATCAGGCGGACGTCGTTGATTCCGGAC
TTCCGAAAGTGCGCTACACTCAGGTATGGTCGCACGACGTGACAATCGTTGCGAATAGCACCGAGGCCTC
GCGCAAATCGTTGTACGATTTGACCAAGTCCCTCGTCGCGACCTCGCAGGTCGAAGATCTTGTCGTCAAC
CTTGTGCCGCTGGGCCGTTCTTCAACTTTCTTGTACAAAGTGGGCGGAGGAGGTGGAAGCGGAGGAGGAG
GAAGCGGAGGAGGAGGTAGCGGACCTAAGAAAAAGAGGAAGGTGGCGGCCGCTAACCACGACCAGGAATT
TGACCCTCCAAAGGTTTACCCACCTGTCCCAGCTGAGAAGAGGAAGCCCATCCGGGTGCTGTCTCTCTTT
GATGGAATCGCTACAGGGCTCCTGGTGCTGAAGGACTTGGGCATTCAGGTGGACCGCTACATTGCCTCGG
AGGTGTGTGAGGACTCCATCACGGTGGGCATGGTGCGGCACCAGGGGAAGATCATGTACGTCGGGGACGT
CCGCAGCGTCACACAGAAGCATATCCAGGAGTGGGGCCCATTCGATCTGGTGATTGGGGGCAGTCCCTGC
AATGACCTCTCCATCGTCAACCCTGCTCGCAAGGGCCTCTACGAGGGCACTGGCCGGCTCTTCTTTGAGT
TCTACCGCCTCCTGCATGATGCGCGGCCCAAGGAGGGAGATGATCGCCCCTTCTTCTGGCTCTTTGCCAA
TGTGGTGGCCATGGGCGTTAGTGACAAGAGGGACATCTCGCGATTTCTCGAGTCCAACCCTGTGATGATT
GATGCCAAAGAAGTGTCAGCTGCACACAGGGCCCGCTACTTCTGGGGTAACCTTCCCGGTATGAACAGGC
CGTTGGCATCCACTGTGAATGATAAGCTGGAGCTGCAGGAGTGTCTGGAGCATGGCAGGATAGCCAAGTT
CAGCAAAGTGAGGACCATTACTACGAGGTCAAACTCCATAAAGCAGGGCAAAGACCAGCATTTTCCTGTC
TTCATGAATGAGAAAGAGGACATCTTATGGTGCACTGAAATGGAAAGGGTATTTGGTTTCCCAGTCCACT
ATACTGACGTGTCCAACATGAGCCGCTTGGCGAGGCAGAGACTGCTGGGCCGGTCATGGAGCGTGCCAGT
CATCCGCCACCTCTTCGCTCCGCTGAAGGAGTATTTTGCGTGTGTGTGTACAGGCAGTGGAGAGGGCAGA
GGAAGTCTGCTAACATGCGGTGACGTCGAGGAGAATCCTGGCCCAGGTACCACAGATCCACCGGAGCTTA
CCATGACCGAGTACAAGCCCACGGTGCGCCTCGCCACCCGCGACGACGTCCCCAGGGCCGTACGCACCCT
CGCCGCCGCGTTCGCCGACTACCCCGCCACGCGCCACACCGTCGATCCGGACCGCCACATCGAGCGGGTC
ACCGAGCTGCAAGAACTCTTCCTCACGCGCGTCGGGCTCGACATCGGCAAGGTGTGGGTCGCGGACGACG
GCGCCGCCGTGGCGGTCTGGACCACGCCGGAGAGCGTCGAAGCGGGGGCGGTGTTCGCCGAGATCGGCCC
GCGCATGGCCGAGTTGAGCGGTTCCCGGCTGGCCGCGCAGCAACAGATGGAAGGCCTCCTGGCGCCGCAC
CGGCCCAAGGAGCCCGCGTGGTTCCTGGCCACCGTCGGCGTTTCGCCCGACCACCAGGGCAAGGGTCTGG
GCAGCGCCGTCGTGCTCCCCGGAGTGGAGGCGGCCGAGCGCGCCGGGGTGCCCGCCTTCCTGGAGACCTC
CGCGCCCCGCAACCTCCCCTTCTACGAGCGGCTCGGCTTCACCGTCACCGCCGACGTCGAGGTGCCCGAA
GGACCGCGCACCTGGTGCATGACCCGCAAGCCCGGTGCCGCTAGCTGAACGCGTTAAGTCGACTTTAAGA
CCAATGACTTACAAGGCAGCTGTAGATCTTAGCCACTTTTTAAAAGAAAAGGGGGGACTGGAAGGGCTAA
TTCACTCCCAACGAAGACAAGATCTGCTTTTTGCTTGTACTGGGTCTCTCTGGTTAGACCAGATCTGAGC
CTGGGAGCTCTCTGGCTAACTAGGGAACCCACTGCTTAAGCCTCAATAAAGCTTGCCTTGAGTGCTTCAA
GTAGTGTGTGCCCGTCTGTTGTGTGACTCTGGTAACTAGAGATCCCTCAGACCCTTTTAGTCAGTGTGGA
AAATCTCTAGCAGTACGTATAGTAGTTCATGTCATCTTATTATTCAGTATTTATAACTTGCAAAGAAATG
AATATCAGAGAGTGAGAGGAACTTGTTTATTGCAGCTTATAATGGTTACAAATAAAGCAATAGCATCACA
AATTTCACAAATAAAGCATTTTTTTCACTGCATTCTAGTTGTGGTTTGTCCAAACTCATCAATGTATCTT
ATCATGTCTGGCTCTAGCTATCCCGCCCCTAACTCCGCCCATCCCGCCCCTAACTCCGCCCAGTTCCGCC
CATTCTCCGCCCCATGGCTGACTAATTTTTTTTATTTATGCAGAGGCCGAGGCCGCCTCGGCCTCTGAGC
TATTCCAGAAGTAGTGAGGAGGCTTTTTTGGAGGCCTAGGGACGTACCCAATTCGCCCTATAGTGAGTCG
TATTACGCGCGCTCACTGGCCGTCGTTTTACAACGTCGTGACTGGGAAAACCCTGGCGTTACCCAACTTA
ATCGCCTTGCAGCACATCCCCCTTTCGCCAGCTGGCGTAATAGCGAAGAGGCCCGCACCGATCGCCCTTC
CCAACAGTTGCGCAGCCTGAATGGCGAATGGG
[124 nt withheld, positions 5983-6106]
C
[91 nt withheld, positions 6108-6198]
A
[49 nt withheld, positions 6200-6248]
CCTTTGACGTTGGAGTCCACGTTCTTT
[37 nt withheld, positions 6276-6312]
ACCCTATCTCGGTCTATTCTTTTGATTTATAAGGGATTTTGCCGATTTCGGCCTATTGGTTAAAAAATGA
GCTGATTTAACAAAAATTTAACGCGAATTTTAACAAAATATTAACGCTTACAATTTAGGTGGCACTTTTC
GGGGAAATGTGCGCGGAACCCCTATTTGTTTATTTTTCTAAATACATTCAAATATGTATCCGCTCATGAG
ACAATAACCCTGATAAATGCTTCAATAATATTGAAAAAGGAAGAGTATGAGTATTCAACATTTCCGTGTC
GCCCTTATTCCCTTTTTTGCGGCATTTTGCCTTCCTGTTTTTGCTCACCCAGAAACGCTGGTGAAAGTAA
AAGATGCTGAAGATCAGTTGGGTGCACGAGTGGGTTACATCGAACTGGATCTCAACAGCGGTAAGATCCT
TGAGAGTTTTCGCCCCGAAGAACGTTTTCCAATGATGAGCACTTTTAAAGTTCTGCTATGTGGCGCGGTA
TTATCCCGTATTGACGCCGGGCAAGAGCAACTCGGTCGCCGCATACACTATTCTCAGAATGACTTGGTTG
AGTACTCACCAGTCACAGAAAAGCATCTTACGGATGGCATGACAGTAAGAGAATTATGCAGTGCTGCCAT
AACCATGAGTGATAACACTGCGGCCAACTTACTTCTGACAACGATCGGAGGACCGAAGGAGCTAACCGCT
TTTTTGCACAACATGGGGGATCATGTAACTCGCCTTGATCGTTGGGAACCGGAGCTGAATGAAGCCATAC
CAAACGACGAGCGTGACACCACGATGCCTGTAGCAATGGCAACAACGTTGCGCAAACTATTAACTGGCGA
ACTACTTACTCTAGCTTCCCGGCAACAATTAATAGACTGGATGGAGGCGGATAAAGTTGCAGGACCACTT
CTGCGCTCGGCCCTTCCGGCTGGCTGGTTTATTGCTGATAAATCTGGAGCCGGTGAGCGTGGGTCTCGCG
GTATCATTGCAGCACTGGGGCCAGATGGTAAGCCCTCCCGTATCGTAGTTATCTACACGACGGGGAGTCA
GGCAACTATGGATGAACGAAATAGACAGATCGCTGAGATAGGTGCCTCACTGATTAAGCATTGGTAACTG
TCAGACCAAGTTTACTCATATATACTTTAGATTGATTTAAAACTTCATTTTTAATTTAAAAGGATCTAGG
TGAAGATCCTTTTTGATAATCTCATGACCAAAATCCCTTAACGTGAGTTTTCGTTCCACTGAGCGTCAGA
CCCCGTAGAAAAGATCAAAGGATCTTCTTGAGATCCTTTTTTTCTGCGCGTAATCTGCTGCTTGCAAACA
AAAAAACCACCGCTACCAGCGGTGGTTTGTTTGCCGGATCAAGAGCTACCAACTCTTTTTCCGAAGGTAA
CTGGCTTCAGCAGAGCGCAGATACCAAATACTGTTCTTCTAGTGTAGCCGTAGTTAGGCCACCACTTCAA
GAACTCTGTAGCACCGCCTACATACCTCGCTCTGCTAATCCTGTTACCAGTGGCTGCTGCCAGTGGCGAT
AAGTCGTGTCTTACCGGGTTGGACTCAAGACGATAGTTACCGGATAAGGCGCAGCGGTCGGGCTGAACGG
GGGGTTCGTGCACACAGCCCAGCTTGGAGCGAACGACCTACACCGAACTGAGATACCTACAGCGTGAGCT
ATGAGAAAGCGCCACGCTTCCCGAAGGGAGAAAGGCGGACAGGTATCCGGTAAGCGGCAGGGTCGGAACA
GGAGAGCGCACGAGGGAGCTTCCAGGGGGAAACGCCTGGTATCTTTATAGTCCTGTCGGGTTTCGCCACC
TCTGACTTGAGCGTCGATTTTTGTGATGCTCGTCAGGGGGGCGGAGCCTATGGAAAAACGCCAGCAACGC
GGCCTTTTTACGGTTCCTGGCCTTTTGCTGGCCTTTTGCTCACATGTTCTTTCCTGCGTTATCCCCTGAT
TCTGTGGATAACCGTATTACCGCCTTTGAGTGAGCTGATACCGCTCGCCGCAGCCGAACGACCGAGCGCA
GCGAGTCAGTGAGCGAGGAAGCGGAAGAGCGCCCAATACGCAAACCGCCTCTCCCCGCGCGTTGGCCGAT
TCATTAATGCAGCTGGCACGACAGGTTTCCCGACTGGAAAGCGGGCAGTGAGCGCAACGCAATTAATGTG
AGTTAGCTCACTCATTAGGCACCCCAGGCTTTACACTTTATGCTTCCGGCTCGTATGTTGTGTGGAATTG
TGAGCGGATAACAATTTCACACAGGAAACAGCTATGACCATGATTACGCCAAGCGCGCAATTAACCCTCA
CTAAAGGGAACAAAAGCTGGAGCTGCAAGC
Features (pLannotate 1.2.2; 29 found; start..end, strand, type, name):
      5..231     +  promoter       RSV promoter: Rous sarcoma virus enhancer/promoter
    232..412     +  LTR            5' LTR (truncated): truncated 5' long terminal repeat (LTR) from HIV-1
    459..584     +  misc_feature   HIV-1 Ψ: packaging signal of human immunodeficiency virus type 1
    568..931     +  CDS            HIV-1 gag (fragment): gag protein from human immunodeficiency virus 1; gag
   1077..1310    +  misc_feature   RRE: The Rev response element (RRE) of HIV-1 allows for Rev-dependent mRNA export from the nucleus to the cytoplasm.
   1687..1713    +  CDS            Rev (fragment): human immunodeficiency virus 1 (HIV-1) Rev protein; rev; enhances nuclear export of unspliced and incompletely spliced viral mRNAs
   1717..1957    +  promoter       U6 promoter: RNA polymerase III promoter for human U6 snRNA
   2126..2190    +  misc_RNA       tracrRNA (fragment): trans-activating CRISPR RNA for the Streptococcus pyogenes CRISPR/Cas9 system
   2239..2356    +  misc_feature   cPPT/CTS: central polypurine tract and central termination sequence of HIV-1
   2415..2915    +  promoter       hPGK promoter: human phosphoglycerate kinase 1 promoter
   3016..3378    +  CDS            COAT_BPPP7: Experimental evidence at protein level: Swiss-Prot protein existence level 1. Forms the phage shell; binds to the phage RNA. From Pseudomonas phage PP7 (Bacteriophage PP7).
   3386..3403    -  protein_bind   attB2 (fragment): mutant version of attB; core recombination site for the Gateway® BP reaction BP Clonase™
   3483..4386    +  CDS            DNMT3A catalytic domain (fragment): catalytic domain of DNA methyltransferase 3A
   4483..5079    +  CDS            PuroR (fragment): puromycin N-acetyltransferase; pac from Streptomyces; confers resistance to puromycin
   5105..5167    +  CDS            nef (fragment): NEF_HV1Z2 - Experimental evidence at protein level: Swiss-Prot protein existence level 1. Extracellular Nef protein targets CD4(+) T-lymphocytes for apoptosis by interacting with CXCR4 surface receptors. From Human immunodeficiency virus type 1 group M subtype D (isolate Z2/CDC-Z34) (HIV-1).
   5169..5402    +  LTR            3' LTR (ΔU3): self-inactivating 3' long terminal repeat (LTR) from HIV-1
   5480..5601    +  polyA_signal   SV40 poly(A) signal: SV40 polyadenylation signal
   5641..5776    +  rep_origin     SV40 ori: SV40 origin of replication
   5797..5815    -  promoter       T7 promoter: promoter for bacteriophage T7 RNA polymerase
   5823..5978    +  CDS            lacZα (fragment): LacZα fragment of β-galactosidase; lacZ fragment
   5983..6411    +  rep_origin     f1 ori (sequence partly withheld): f1 bacteriophage origin of replication; arrow indicates direction of (+) strand synthesis
   6464..6568    +  promoter       AmpR promoter: bla
   6569..7429    +  CDS            AmpR: β-lactamase; bla; confers resistance to ampicillin, carbenicillin, and related antibiotics
   7600..8188    +  rep_origin     ori: high-copy-number ColE1/pMB1/pBR322/pUC origin of replication
   8371..8463    +  CDS            lacI (fragment): lac repressor; lacI; The lac repressor binds to the lac operator to inhibit transcription in E. coli. This inhibition can be relieved by adding lactose or isopropyl-β-D-thiogalactopyranoside (IPTG).
   8476..8497    +  protein_bind   CAP binding site: CAP binding activates transcription in the presence of cAMP. E. coli catabolite activator protein
   8512..8542    +  promoter       lac promoter: promoter for the E. coli lac operon
   8550..8566    +  protein_bind   lac operator: The lac repressor binds to the lac operator to inhibit transcription in E. coli. This inhibition can be relieved by adding lactose or isopropyl-β-D-thiogalactopyranoside (IPTG). lac repressor encoded by lacI
   8611..8629    +  promoter       T3 promoter: promoter for bacteriophage T3 RNA polymerase
