[The description below was written by a language model from this plasmid's Addgene catalogue record and pLannotate feature annotations shown in this document.]
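Description:
SAM-DNMT3A-inactiveEmpty is a third-generation, self-inactivating HIV-1 lentiviral CRISPR vector built on the pXRP_502 backbone, modified by removing a BsmBI site and inserting a catalytically inactive DNMT3A mutant (E756A) by Gibson assembly. It is maintained in E. coli through a high-copy ColE1/pUC-type origin with ampicillin resistance, and it also carries f1 and SV40 origins. The lentiviral framework comprises an RSV promoter driving a truncated 5' LTR, the Ψ packaging signal with a gag fragment, the RRE for Rev-dependent export, a cPPT/CTS element and a ΔU3 3' LTR followed by an SV40 polyadenylation signal.

Two expression units sit between the LTRs. A human U6 promoter lies upstream of an S. pyogenes tracrRNA-derived scaffold fragment, but no guide sequence is cloned in, making this the "empty" version. Downstream, a Pol II promoter drives an open reading frame annotated as the bacteriophage PP7 coat protein followed by the DNMT3A catalytic domain, with a puromycin N-acetyltransferase coding region after it for selection of transduced mammalian cells. The element linking DNMT3A to PuroR was not annotated. PP7 coat protein is an RNA-binding module, which suggests recruitment through aptamers in the guide scaffold as in SAM-type systems, though no aptamers are annotated. The catalogue entry lists the promoters as EF1a and U6, whereas the sequence annotation identifies the Pol II promoter as human PGK; this discrepancy is unresolved in the record.

The plasmid serves as a negative control in the SAM-DNMT3A strategy for inducing genome-wide DNA methylation, since it lacks both an sgRNA and methyltransferase activity.
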