Addgene plasmid #213168: SAM-DNMT3A-inactiveEmpty
Purpose: (Empty Backbone) Empty Vector (no sgRNA) used as a negative control (inactive DNMT3A) for induction of global DNA methylation.
Depositing lab: Sefi Rosenbluh. Depositing organization: Monash University. Publication: SAM-DNMT3A, a strategy for induction of genome-wide DNA methylation, identifies DNA methylation as a vulnerability in ER-positive breast cancers. Hosseinpour M, Xi X, Liu L, Malaver-Ortega L, Perlaza-Jimenez L, Joo JE, York HM, Beesley J, Caldon CE, Dugue PA, Dowty JG, Arumugam S, Southey MC, Rosenbluh J. Nat Commun. 2024 Dec 1;15(1):10449. doi: 10.1038/s41467-024-54824-8. PubMed 39617792.
Backbone
  Vector backbone: pXRP_502
  Modifications to backbone: Removal of BsmBI site and insertion of Mutant DNMT3A E756A
  Vector type: Mammalian Expression, Lentiviral, CRISPR, Synthetic Biology
  Promoter: E1Fa and U6
  Selectable markers: Puromycin
Growth in bacteria
  Bacterial resistance: Ampicillin, 100 μg/mL
  Growth temperature: 37°C
  Growth strain: NEB Stable
  Copy number: High Copy
Gene/Insert
  Cloning method: Gibson Cloning
Terms and licenses: Academic/Nonprofit Terms; Industry Terms: Not Available to Industry
How to cite: SAM-DNMT3A-inactiveEmpty was a gift from Sefi Rosenbluh (Addgene plasmid # 213168 ; http://n2t.net/addgene:213168 ; RRID:Addgene_213168)
